Addgene plasmid #203794: pminiTol2-4kb wnt3 promoter-PMTmApple
Purpose: Tol2 based genomic integration of zebrafish 4kb Wnt3 promoter driving the expression of PMTmApple for zebrafish transgenesis
Depositing lab: Thorsten Wohland. Depositing organization: National University of Singapore. Publication: Wnt3 distribution in the zebrafish brain is determined by expression, diffusion and multiple molecular interactions. Veerapathiran S, Teh C, Zhu S, Kartigayen I, Korzh V, Matsudaira PT, Wohland T. Elife. 2020 Nov 25;9:e59489. doi: 10.7554/eLife.59489. PubMed 33236989.
Backbone
  Vector backbone: pminiTol2
  Backbone size w/o insert (bp): 3320
  Vector type: Zebrafish Expression
Growth in bacteria
  Bacterial resistance: Ampicillin, 100 μg/mL
  Growth temperature: 37°C
  Growth strain: DH5alpha
  Copy number: Unknown
Gene/Insert
  Gene/Insert name: PMT (alt name: plasma membrane targeted mApple)
  Species: D. rerio (zebrafish)
  Insert size (bp): 4761
  Promoter: 4kb Wnt3 promoter
  Tag / fusion protein: mApple (C terminal on insert)
  Cloning method: Gibson Cloning
Terms and licenses: Academic/Nonprofit Terms; Industry Terms: Not Available to Industry
How to cite: pminiTol2-4kb wnt3 promoter-PMTmApple was a gift from Thorsten Wohland (Addgene plasmid # 203794 ; http://n2t.net/addgene:203794 ; RRID:Addgene_203794)
