[The description below was written by a language model from this plasmid's Addgene catalogue record and pLannotate feature annotations shown in this document.]
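Description:
pminiTol2-4kb wnt3 promoter-PMTmApple is a zebrafish transgenesis plasmid built on the pminiTol2 backbone. It is designed for Tol2 transposon-mediated integration of a reporter cassette into the zebrafish genome. The sequenced record is about 8.2 kb. Its bacterial portion resembles a standard cloning vector, with a high-copy ColE1/pUC-type origin for replication in E. coli, an ampicillin resistance gene (β-lactamase) under its own promoter for selection, and an f1 phage origin. Remnants of the lac region are also present: fragments of lacZα and lacI, the CAP binding site, and the lac promoter and operator. SP6 and T7 phage promoters flank the cloning region.

The payload, assembled by Gibson cloning, is a roughly 4 kb zebrafish wnt3 promoter fragment driving PMTmApple, a plasma membrane-targeted form of the monomeric red fluorescent protein mApple. According to the catalogue entry, mApple lies at the C-terminal end of the targeting sequence. In the feature table only the mApple coding sequence is annotated within the insert. The long unannotated stretch between the SP6 promoter and mApple presumably holds one Tol2 arm, the wnt3 promoter and the membrane-targeting sequence. The Tol2 ends, the targeting motif and any polyadenylation signal are not annotated, so their exact nature and positions cannot be confirmed from the record.

In Tol2 systems, transposase supplied in trans excises the cassette between the Tol2 ends and inserts it into the genome. The resulting transgenic fish should have red-labelled cell membranes in tissues where the wnt3 regulatory region is active. The associated work studied Wnt3 distribution in the zebrafish brain.
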