Features (pLannotate 1.2.2; 13 found; start..end, strand, type, name):
     20..177     +  CDS            lacZα (fragment): LacZα fragment of β-galactosidase; lacZ fragment
    181..609     +  rep_origin     f1 ori (sequence partly withheld): f1 bacteriophage origin of replication; arrow indicates direction of (+) strand synthesis
    637..687     -  misc_feature   bom (fragment): basis of mobility region from pBR322
    714..818     +  promoter       AmpR promoter: bla
    819..1679    +  CDS            AmpR: β-lactamase; bla; confers resistance to ampicillin, carbenicillin, and related antibiotics
   1850..2438    +  rep_origin     ori: high-copy-number ColE1/pMB1/pBR322/pUC origin of replication
   2621..2713    +  CDS            lacI (fragment): lac repressor; lacI; The lac repressor binds to the lac operator to inhibit transcription in E. coli. This inhibition can be relieved by adding lactose or isopropyl-β-D-thiogalactopyranoside (IPTG).
   2726..2747    +  protein_bind   CAP binding site: CAP binding activates transcription in the presence of cAMP. E. coli catabolite activator protein
   2762..2792    +  promoter       lac promoter: promoter for the E. coli lac operon
   2800..2816    +  protein_bind   lac operator: The lac repressor binds to the lac operator to inhibit transcription in E. coli. This inhibition can be relieved by adding lactose or isopropyl-β-D-thiogalactopyranoside (IPTG). lac repressor encoded by lacI
   2858..2876    +  promoter       SP6 promoter: promoter for bacteriophage SP6 RNA polymerase
   7179..7889    +  CDS            mApple: photostable monomeric derivative of DsRed (Shaner et al., 2008) mammalian codon-optimized
   8186..17      -  promoter       T7 promoter (across the origin): promoter for bacteriophage T7 RNA polymerase
>Addgene plasmid #203794 | pminiTol2-4kb wnt3 promoter-PMTmApple | addgene full sequence | sequence record 401179 | Addgene NGS Result
TATAGTGAGTCGTATTACAATTCACTGGCCGTCGTTTTACAACGTCGTGACTGGGAAAACCCTGGCGTTA
CCCAACTTAATCGCCTTGCAGCACATCCCCCTTTCGCCAGCTGGCGTAATAGCGAAGAGGCCCGCACCGA
TCGCCCTTCCCAACAGTTGCGCAGCCTGAATGGCGAATGG
[124 nt withheld, positions 181-304]
C
[91 nt withheld, positions 306-396]
A
[49 nt withheld, positions 398-446]
CCTTTGACGTTGGAGTCCACGTTCTTT
[37 nt withheld, positions 474-510]
ACCCTATCTCGGTCTATTCTTTTGATTTATAAGGGATTTTGCCGATTTCGGCCTATTGGTTAAAAAATGA
GCTGATTTAACAAAAATTTAACGCGAATTTTAACAAAATATTAACGCTTACAATTTCCTGATGCGGTATT
TTCTCCTTACGCATCTGTGCGGTATTTCACACCGCATCAGGTGGCACTTTTCGGGGAAATGTGCGCGGAA
CCCCTATTTGTTTATTTTTCTAAATACATTCAAATATGTATCCGCTCATGAGACAATAACCCTGATAAAT
GCTTCAATAATATTGAAAAAGGAAGAGTATGAGTATTCAACATTTCCGTGTCGCCCTTATTCCCTTTTTT
GCGGCATTTTGCCTTCCTGTTTTTGCTCACCCAGAAACGCTGGTGAAAGTAAAAGATGCTGAAGATCAGT
TGGGTGCACGAGTGGGTTACATCGAACTGGATCTCAACAGCGGTAAGATCCTTGAGAGTTTTCGCCCCGA
AGAACGTTTTCCAATGATGAGCACTTTTAAAGTTCTGCTATGTGGCGCGGTATTATCCCGTATTGACGCC
GGGCAAGAGCAACTCGGTCGCCGCATACACTATTCTCAGAATGACTTGGTTGAGTACTCACCAGTCACAG
AAAAGCATCTTACGGATGGCATGACAGTAAGAGAATTATGCAGTGCTGCCATAACCATGAGTGATAACAC
TGCGGCCAACTTACTTCTGACAACGATCGGAGGACCGAAGGAGCTAACCGCTTTTTTGCACAACATGGGG
GATCATGTAACTCGCCTTGATCGTTGGGAACCGGAGCTGAATGAAGCCATACCAAACGACGAGCGTGACA
CCACGATGCCTGTAGCAATGGCAACAACGTTGCGCAAACTATTAACTGGCGAACTACTTACTCTAGCTTC
CCGGCAACAATTAATAGACTGGATGGAGGCGGATAAAGTTGCAGGACCACTTCTGCGCTCGGCCCTTCCG
GCTGGCTGGTTTATTGCTGATAAATCTGGAGCCGGTGAGCGTGGGTCTCGCGGTATCATTGCAGCACTGG
GGCCAGATGGTAAGCCCTCCCGTATCGTAGTTATCTACACGACGGGGAGTCAGGCAACTATGGATGAACG
AAATAGACAGATCGCTGAGATAGGTGCCTCACTGATTAAGCATTGGTAACTGTCAGACCAAGTTTACTCA
TATATACTTTAGATTGATTTAAAACTTCATTTTTAATTTAAAAGGATCTAGGTGAAGATCCTTTTTGATA
ATCTCATGACCAAAATCCCTTAACGTGAGTTTTCGTTCCACTGAGCGTCAGACCCCGTAGAAAAGATCAA
AGGATCTTCTTGAGATCCTTTTTTTCTGCGCGTAATCTGCTGCTTGCAAACAAAAAAACCACCGCTACCA
GCGGTGGTTTGTTTGCCGGATCAAGAGCTACCAACTCTTTTTCCGAAGGTAACTGGCTTCAGCAGAGCGC
AGATACCAAATACTGTTCTTCTAGTGTAGCCGTAGTTAGGCCACCACTTCAAGAACTCTGTAGCACCGCC
TACATACCTCGCTCTGCTAATCCTGTTACCAGTGGCTGCTGCCAGTGGCGATAAGTCGTGTCTTACCGGG
TTGGACTCAAGACGATAGTTACCGGATAAGGCGCAGCGGTCGGGCTGAACGGGGGGTTCGTGCACACAGC
CCAGCTTGGAGCGAACGACCTACACCGAACTGAGATACCTACAGCGTGAGCTATGAGAAAGCGCCACGCT
TCCCGAAGGGAGAAAGGCGGACAGGTATCCGGTAAGCGGCAGGGTCGGAACAGGAGAGCGCACGAGGGAG
CTTCCAGGGGGAAACGCCTGGTATCTTTATAGTCCTGTCGGGTTTCGCCACCTCTGACTTGAGCGTCGAT
TTTTGTGATGCTCGTCAGGGGGGCGGAGCCTATGGAAAAACGCCAGCAACGCGGCCTTTTTACGGTTCCT
GGCCTTTTGCTGGCCTTTTGCTCACATGTTCTTTCCTGCGTTATCCCCTGATTCTGTGGATAACCGTATT
ACCGCCTTTGAGTGAGCTGATACCGCTCGCCGCAGCCGAACGACCGAGCGCAGCGAGTCAGTGAGCGAGG
AAGCGGAAGAGCGCCCAATACGCAAACCGCCTCTCCCCGCGCGTTGGCCGATTCATTAATGCAGCTGGCA
CGACAGGTTTCCCGACTGGAAAGCGGGCAGTGAGCGCAACGCAATTAATGTGAGTTAGCTCACTCATTAG
GCACCCCAGGCTTTACACTTTATGCTTCCGGCTCGTATGTTGTGTGGAATTGTGAGCGGATAACAATTTC
ACACAGGAAACAGCTATGACCATGATTACGCCAAGCTATTTAGGTGACACTATAGAATACTCAAGCTATG
CATCCAACGCGTTGGGAGCTCTCCCATATGGTCGAGCAGAGGTGTAAAAAGTACTCAAAAATTTTACTCA
AGTGAAAGTACAAGTACTTAGGGAAAATTTTACTCAATTAAAAGTAAAAGTATCTGGCTAGAATCTTACT
TGAGTAAAAGTAAAAAAGTACTCCATTAAAATTGTACTTGAGTATTAAGGAAGTAAAAGTAAAAGCAAGA
AAGAAAACTAGAGATTCTTGTTTAAGCTTCAATAAAAGAAGTGTCTGTTGTGGGGCCGAGGGTCCTGGGG
GGCTGCGGAGCTTTAGGCATTGTCCTGGAGGGTGATTGAGAGCGAGAGGAGGGGAGCCGAGAAGCATTGT
GCGAGGACGGAGCCTTTCTAAAGGTGGTTATTAGGAGAGAAATGGTGTGGGGGTGGCTGTTGACTCTTCA
TCTTGTGTGAACAAAGTATCTGGCGTATAGCTTTCTCTCTCTCTCTCTCGCTCTCTTGCGGCTTTCGCTT
TACGACGGCCATGAATACTCTCGGCGGGCTCGCCCAGACCTGCGCGAAGGCTTATTGTCCGGCTTAAGTG
CGGTTTAATTAAGCGAGCTCTGTGTCCTGAGAGAAGAGAGGAGCTTTAGAGCGCTCGGGTCCTGCGGAGA
TGCAGAGGATGATGCGTAATATCAGGGCTATTGAAGGGGAAAGTGTTTGCGGCTCTAATGAAAAAGGTTT
GTTTGGGGGGGATGAGTGGGGAGGGGATTGAGGAGTGTCTGGCCTTTGTCTCCAGCTTACAAAGTAGGGA
CAAAAGCAGTGATATTATACAAATGCACCCATTTCCAGGACATGATGCGAGGACGGGGGCCTGGAGATGG
GTCGGACTGCTCCATCTCAGCCCCGTTGGCACCTTACAAAATGATTTTTTCCCCCCACCACAAAGATAGG
CATTGGGGATAAACCCCGAGAGCTGGGGCTTCTGGGTACCGCAAATTTGGGGGTTGTGGACTTAAGCGGA
TTTTCTCTGCAACTGTAAGAACAAGCTAATTCCTCAGACCTCCTTTATCTCTAACATGGTAATAACAAAC
AATGAAATTCTGAAGAGAAAGGGGCAAAGGAAGAGGAGGGAGGAGAGACGCAGACACAAAAGAAGGAGAG
ATGGAGGGAATGAAAGAGAGGAGAGACGTGTGTGAGGAGAGGGTGGGCTTGGGCGTGTTAAGAAACTTTC
TCGCTCTAGTGTTATGTGTGAACACTCTGCTAATCCAGGTTTTATTGCTTGCCTGTGTCCGGCCACACTG
TCCGGATTGAGTGTGTGTCAGGGATAGTGGGGGTCTACACATGTCCCTCTTTGAGGAAAGCCTGAGAAAG
AGCCGGACCTGGTTACGGCCGTTTTGGGGTCGCCTAAGAAACCTGCACCACAGGGGTCCTCTGTGTATGT
CTCTGAATTCAACGTGCATGTTGCTAGCAAACACATACGGATTAATGCTAATGATGAAGGTGTGGCTATA
TTAGGTACAAAAAAAAACTTTGACAATAGTTGTATAAACTCCTGTCAACAGTCCATCAATGTATGAAGCA
GAACTCGCTTTGAAACCAAACATTGTTGTGTGGGTCCATTTGGACCAGTTTAAGGAAATCTTTTGCCCTA
TAAATTCCAGCCTGCATGAATTTTTATGATTATTGCTCATAAACATACTTTTAAAAATGTGCATTTTAAC
TAACTATCAACTTGTGCCCGTCCACTCAAAGGAAGCCAAAAGGGTGTCTCTCCCAGATCACAGGGACTAC
CTTGTGGGTGTGTAGGGTGATGTATTAGCTAGGCGCTAATAAAATGCAGGAGTGTCCACAAACATGACTT
AATGAGGGAGGATGAGAGACTCCTGACCCAGAGGTCAAAGCTCCGGGCGACTCTCTTTATTCCCATTGAT
CTGCTGGTGCACTTCATTTCCATGCTCTAGGGCCCACTTCAGTAAATTCATTAAGTGCGATTGATACGAG
AATCAAGACTTCCTCCAAAACACAATGGCTATGCTAGGAGGGAATGGTCTTGTTTGTGCTGCAGCTATGT
CAAGCATCTCTGGCTTTTGTCCTGGTTTCGCACCATTGCGGTGCATGCTGGGGTTTGAGTCCTCGAGATT
CTAATCGTAAGCTCATTTCCAGCTGGTTCGTTGTGTTGCGCCCCTATGGCCTTGACCTGGGAAACGTGGT
TTCAGTGTTGTTGAGATGCCGACCGCAGACCGTTCCTTGCCTCCACTCGTAAATTACGCTCCGATCAGGT
TTTCCCAGCCAATCCTGGCGAGCAGATCTGCATCTGTCACTCTGCAAGAATGCTGAATCAAACCGCTGAT
CTAGGCACAATACAGCTGATGGAAAGCAGATCTTTATTCCAACATCAGGAACGTAGCACGAGCCGAGTGC
TTCTGGAAGCTGCAATTTAACCAACAGGTTCATATCTGATGAGATCAAGGATGCATCATCCTGGAAGAAA
CACTGTGATGAACATTTAAGATGTCAGAATGACCCGTCATGCCTCTGAGCTGAGTCCCCGCACAGCGCTT
ATTCTTTTGAAGAGGGAGAATAAAAGCAAAAAAACAGAGGCGATGGAAATATGACATCCAGACCGCGGTC
AGAACTGTGAGTGTCTCTCCTGGGCTCCTATGGTTGTGGTGCACAGTCCATGTCCCTGCTATGAGTTAGA
TAGACAGATGCACTGGCAGATAGACAGACAGACAGGCTTTACTACTTGGTCGCTGGATTGCAGGAAAGAG
CTTTATCCAACCAGAGTCAAGCAAGCAACATGGGACAATAACATAATTAAATATTCTGGGGAAAAGTGGC
ACTTATGCAAATGTTTTTTGTAATGGGTTGGAGAAAATTGGCCGGAACCTACATAATTTTTAATGACAGG
ATGATTCATTTGTGAAATTGTAATTCAAAGAAATTCAGTAAACTAACTAACAATCTAAAAAATTCTTTGA
TTTGCAGTTTAATTCTACTTCCTAACATTGATTTGTTTCAACTTTATTCAAATGGCAAAACTAAATTAGT
ACTCAAAGCTCCAAATGATATGATTCCTAGACTGTTTAAAGTGCTAAAAGTGCCAAAACTTACAGCTACC
CACATGAACTTATATTTCATTCTGCCTCCATTTGCAATTCCTCCAGTGTTTGTACCTGAAACTGTTGTCA
GTTCTCACCTCTGTCCTGCCGTTCATTCTGACACAGAGACTCTATATTTGAATGTATTGTCAACTTCTAA
TGCCGTGTCTACTACTCTGTGCTGTCTGCTCTCATCCCATCCGAATGACAATAGTGTTTATGTAAAATGT
GCTGCCTTTGGGCCGCTGGGGCACAGAACACTGCATGCCTGGCCCTGCCACACCACCTTTTACGGCTTTT
TATTGTGTTGCCTTTGTGTCACAAGGGGAGGACGCGGCCATCAAAATTCTCCAAGACAAAATTCTTGAAT
GTATGTGCACGCACACGCATCCGGAACAATTAGTTCAGGAGCACGGGTGCTTAAAAAACGGAGACGACAC
TTCTCGCCACCACCTCCTCGCCGAGCAGCAGGCCCGAGTCTGGCACAGCTGGGTTTCCTTGATGCTAACG
CAGACAATATAGATCTTAATAAGACAAATCTACCTCTCCGAAACTCAGTCCTGACACCCTTTCATTCTTA
TTCCCTCCCAGCCTCCTCTCTCTCTCTCTCTCTCTTTCTTTCTTTCTTTGCTACATTACCAGGGGGTGGT
GCATGATTGACAGATGGGCAGGAATAATAATTTTTTTTTTTTTTTTGCGTAACCTAAGGCCATGCTCTGT
GATTGGCTTGCCAGCTGACATCTCCAAACCTCTCTTGTCGTTTTTTTCCCCTCTCTCTCTCTCGCTTTCT
CTCTCTCACTCTCTCTCTCTAATATTGGCCCTGATGATCCTAAGGGGAAAAAAGTGGGGAGAGAAAAAGA
TATGTACCTTAGGGAAGAACCTCAGTAAGAGGGAGGGAATCAGAGGACGAGTAGGAGCGTGTGTGCGAGT
GTGTGAAAGAGACACTTACTCTCCTAACTACTACTGGAAGACACACACTTTTCTCACCCAACTCAAAGCA
GCAGCAAACCTTGGAGAATTGTTTTATTTTTGTTTTTTCGCGAACCCCCCTAAAAAAATTCCTAATTATT
CTCTCAAGCATCCATCTTTGCCTTGCCGGGATTTAATTTTCACCCCCTCTCTAGGAATCCTATGTACTGA
TCAATAGACCCTTTCCATCCACACAAGACATACCTCGATGGGCTGCTTCTTCAGCAAGCGGCGGAAGGCC
GACAAGGAGAGCACTAGTATGGTGAGCAAGGGCGAGGAGAATAACATGGCCATCATCAAGGAGTTCATGC
GCTTCAAGGTGCACATGGAGGGCTCCGTGAACGGCCACGAGTTCGAGATCGAGGGCGAGGGCGAGGGCCG
CCCCTACGAGGCCTTTCAGACCGCTAAGCTGAAGGTGACCAAGGGTGGCCCCCTGCCCTTCGCCTGGGAC
ATCCTGTCCCCTCAGTTCATGTACGGCTCCAAGGTCTACATTAAGCACCCAGCCGACATCCCCGACTACT
TCAAGCTGTCCTTCCCCGAGGGCTTCAGGTGGGAGCGCGTGATGAACTTCGAGGACGGCGGCATTATTCA
CGTTAACCAGGACTCCTCCCTGCAGGACGGCGTGTTCATCTACAAGGTGAAGCTGCGCGGCACCAACTTC
CCCTCCGACGGCCCCGTAATGCAGAAGAAGACCATGGGCTGGGAGGCCTCCGAGGAGCGGATGTACCCCG
AGGACGGCGCCCTGAAGAGCGAGATCAAGAAGAGGCTGAAGCTGAAGGACGGCGGCCACTACGCCGCCGA
GGTCAAGACCACCTACAAGGCCAAGAAGCCCGTGCAGCTGCCCGGCGCCTACATCGTCGACATCAAGTTG
GACATCGTGTCCCACAACGAGGACTACACCATCGTGGAACAGTACGAACGCGCCGAGGGCCGCCACTCCA
CCGGCGGCATGGACGAGCTGTACAAGTAAGCTCTAGATGGCCAGATCTATTTAAATTAAACTGGGCATCA
GCGCAATTCAATTGGTTTGGTAATAGCAAGGGAAAATAGAATGAAGTGATCTCCAAAAAATAAGTACTTT
TTGACTGTAAATAAAATTGTAAGGAGTAAAAAGTACTTTTTTTTCTAAAAAAATGTAATTAAGTAAAAGT
AAAAGTATTGATTTTTAATTGTACTCAAGTAAAGTAAAAATCCCCAAAAATAATACTTAAGTACAGTAAT
CAAGTAAAATTACTCAAGTACTTTACACCTCTGGGCCCAATTCGCCC
